Addgene plasmid #160772: pLKO.1P BRIP1_2
Purpose: Suppress BRIP1
Depositing lab: Richard Possemato. Depositing organization: NYU Grossman School of Medicine. Publication: Hyperactive CDK2 Activity in Basal-like Breast Cancer Imposes a Genome Integrity Liability that Can Be Exploited by Targeting DNA Polymerase epsilon. Sviderskiy VO, Blumenberg L, Gorodetsky E, Karakousi TR, Hirsh N, Alvarez SW, Terzi EM, Kaparos E, Whiten GC, Ssebyala S, Tonzi P, Mir H, Neel BG, Huang TT, Adams S, Ruggles KV, Possemato R. Mol Cell. 2020 Oct 28. pii: S1097-2765(20)30723-1. doi: 10.1016/j.molcel.2020.10.016. PubMed 33152268.
Backbone
  Vector backbone: pLKO.1P
  Backbone manufacturer: The RNAi Consortium
  Backbone size w/o insert (bp): 7466
  Vector type: Lentiviral
  Selectable markers: Puromycin
Growth in bacteria
  Bacterial resistance: Ampicillin, 100 μg/mL
  Growth temperature: 37°C
  Growth strain: NEB Stable
  Copy number: High Copy
Gene/Insert
  Gene/Insert name: shBRIP1_2
  gRNA/shRNA sequence: CGTCAGAACTTGGTGTTACAT
  Species: H. sapiens (human)
  Cloning method: Restriction Enzyme; 5′ cloning site AgeI (unknown if destroyed); 3′ cloning site EcoRI (not destroyed)
  Sequencing primers: 5′ GCA TAT ACG ATA CAA GGC TGT TAG AG
Terms and licenses: Academic/Nonprofit Terms; Industry Terms: Not Available to Industry
How to cite: pLKO.1P BRIP1_2 was a gift from Richard Possemato (Addgene plasmid # 160772 ; http://n2t.net/addgene:160772 ; RRID:Addgene_160772)
