[The description below was written by a language model from this plasmid's Addgene catalogue record and pLannotate feature annotations shown in this document.]
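Description:
pLKO.1P BRIP1_2 is a lentiviral shRNA vector built on the pLKO.1P backbone from The RNAi Consortium and designed to suppress human BRIP1. The hairpin insert, shBRIP1_2, was cloned between the AgeI and EcoRI sites. The feature table does not annotate the hairpin itself, but it presumably lies in the short unannotated interval immediately downstream of the human U6 promoter. This RNA polymerase III promoter drives high-level expression of small RNAs that are processed into siRNA by the cellular RNAi machinery. A separate cassette, in which the human PGK promoter drives puromycin N-acetyltransferase, allows transduced mammalian cells to be selected with puromycin.

The viral framework is a self-inactivating HIV-1 design. An RSV enhancer/promoter fused to a truncated 5' LTR drives Tat-independent transcription of the genomic RNA in packaging cells. It is followed by the Ψ packaging signal with an adjoining gag fragment, the Rev response element for Rev-dependent nuclear export, and a cPPT/CTS element that aids nuclear import and transduction. The ΔU3 3' LTR inactivates the viral promoter after integration, leaving the internal U6 and PGK promoters to drive expression. Virus production therefore requires packaging and envelope functions supplied in trans.

In bacteria the plasmid is maintained through a high-copy ColE1/pUC-type origin and ampicillin resistance. The backbone also carries an f1 origin, SV40 origin and poly(A) signal, T7 and T3 promoters, and residual lac-region fragments. The sequenced record is 7,084 nt, somewhat shorter than the listed backbone size, which is probably explained by replacement of a stuffer fragment during cloning. The associated study concerns genome integrity vulnerabilities in basal-like breast cancer, which fits use of the vector for stable BRIP1 knockdown in human cells.
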