Features (pLannotate 1.2.2; 25 found; start..end, strand, type, name):
      1..241     +  promoter       U6 promoter: RNA polymerase III promoter for human U6 snRNA
    346..463     +  misc_feature   cPPT/CTS: central polypurine tract and central termination sequence of HIV-1
    512..1022    +  promoter       hPGK promoter: human phosphoglycerate kinase 1 promoter
   1044..1643    +  CDS            PuroR: puromycin N-acetyltransferase; pac from Streptomyces alboniger; confers resistance to puromycin
   1686..1769    +  CDS            nef (fragment): NEF_HV1Z2 - Experimental evidence at protein level: Swiss-Prot protein existence level 1. Extracellular Nef protein targets CD4(+) T-lymphocytes for apoptosis by interacting with CXCR4 surface receptors. From Human immunodeficiency virus type 1 group M subtype D (isolate Z2/CDC-Z34) (HIV-1).
   1771..2004    +  LTR            3' LTR (ΔU3): self-inactivating 3' long terminal repeat (LTR) from HIV-1
   2076..2197    +  polyA_signal   SV40 poly(A) signal: SV40 polyadenylation signal
   2237..2372    +  rep_origin     SV40 ori: SV40 origin of replication
   2393..2411    -  promoter       T7 promoter: promoter for bacteriophage T7 RNA polymerase
   2419..2574    +  CDS            lacZα (fragment): LacZα fragment of β-galactosidase; lacZ fragment
   2579..3007    +  rep_origin     f1 ori (sequence partly withheld): f1 bacteriophage origin of replication; arrow indicates direction of (+) strand synthesis
   3060..3164    +  promoter       AmpR promoter: bla
   3165..4025    +  CDS            AmpR: β-lactamase; bla; confers resistance to ampicillin, carbenicillin, and related antibiotics
   4196..4784    +  rep_origin     ori: high-copy-number ColE1/pMB1/pBR322/pUC origin of replication
   4967..5059    +  CDS            lacI (fragment): lac repressor; lacI; The lac repressor binds to the lac operator to inhibit transcription in E. coli. This inhibition can be relieved by adding lactose or isopropyl-β-D-thiogalactopyranoside (IPTG).
   5072..5093    +  protein_bind   CAP binding site: CAP binding activates transcription in the presence of cAMP. E. coli catabolite activator protein
   5108..5138    +  promoter       lac promoter: promoter for the E. coli lac operon
   5146..5162    +  protein_bind   lac operator: The lac repressor binds to the lac operator to inhibit transcription in E. coli. This inhibition can be relieved by adding lactose or isopropyl-β-D-thiogalactopyranoside (IPTG). lac repressor encoded by lacI
   5207..5225    +  promoter       T3 promoter: promoter for bacteriophage T3 RNA polymerase
   5253..5479    +  promoter       RSV promoter: Rous sarcoma virus enhancer/promoter
   5480..5660    +  LTR            5' LTR (truncated): truncated 5' long terminal repeat (LTR) from HIV-1
   5707..5832    +  misc_feature   HIV-1 Ψ: packaging signal of human immunodeficiency virus type 1
   5816..6179    +  CDS            HIV-1 gag (fragment): gag protein from human immunodeficiency virus 1; gag
   6325..6558    +  misc_feature   RRE: The Rev response element (RRE) of HIV-1 allows for Rev-dependent mRNA export from the nucleus to the cytoplasm.
   6935..7035    +  CDS            Rev (fragment): human immunodeficiency virus 1 (HIV-1) Rev protein; rev; enhances nuclear export of unspliced and incompletely spliced viral mRNAs
>Addgene plasmid #160772 | pLKO.1P BRIP1_2 | addgene full sequence | sequence record 315597 | Addgene NGS Result
GAGGGCCTATTTCCCATGATTCCTTCATATTTGCATATACGATACAAGGCTGTTAGAGAGATAATTGGAA
TTAATTTGACTGTAAACACAAAGATATTAGTACAAAATACGTGACGTAGAAAGTAATAATTTCTTGGGTA
GTTTGCAGTTTTAAAATTATGTTTTAAAATGGACTATCATATGCTTACCGTAACTTGAAAGTATTTCGAT
TTCTTGGCTTTATATATCTTGTGGAAAGGACGAAACACCGGCGTCAGAACTTGGTGTTACATCTCGAGAT
GTAACACCAAGTTCTGACGTTTTTGAATTCTCGACCTCGAGACAAATGGCAGTATTCATCCACAATTTTA
AAAGAAAAGGGGGGATTGGGGGGTACAGTGCAGGGGAAAGAATAGTAGACATAATAGCAACAGACATACA
AACTAAAGAATTACAAAAACAAATTACAAAAATTCAAAATTTTCGGGTTTATTACAGGGACAGCAGAGAT
CCACTTTGGCCGCGGCTCGAGGGGGTTGGGGTTGCGCCTTTTCCAAGGCAGCCCTGGGTTTGCGCAGGGA
CGCGGCTGCTCTGGGCGTGGTTCCGGGAAACGCAGCGGCGCCGACCCTGGGTCTCGCACATTCTTCACGT
CCGTTCGCAGCGTCACCCGGATCTTCGCCGCTACCCTTGTGGGCCCCCCGGCGACGCTTCCTGCTCCGCC
CCTAAGTCGGGAAGGTTCCTTGCGGTTCGCGGCGTGCCGGACGTGACAAACGGAAGCCGCACGTCTCACT
AGTACCCTCGCAGACGGACAGCGCCAGGGAGCAATGGCAGCGCGCCGACCGCGATGGGCTGTGGCCAATA
GCGGCTGCTCAGCAGGGCGCGCCGAGAGCAGCGGCCGGGAAGGGGCGGTGCGGGAGGCGGGGTGTGGGGC
GGTAGTGTGGGCCCTGTTCCTGCCCGCGCGGTGTTCCGCATTCTGCAAGCCTCCGGAGCGCACGTCGGCA
GTCGGCTCCCTCGTTGACCGAATCACCGACCTCTCTCCCCAGGGGGATCCACCGGAGCTTACCATGACCG
AGTACAAGCCCACGGTGCGCCTCGCCACCCGCGACGACGTCCCCAGGGCCGTACGCACCCTCGCCGCCGC
GTTCGCCGACTACCCCGCCACGCGCCACACCGTCGATCCGGACCGCCACATCGAGCGGGTCACCGAGCTG
CAAGAACTCTTCCTCACGCGCGTCGGGCTCGACATCGGCAAGGTGTGGGTCGCGGACGACGGCGCCGCGG
TGGCGGTCTGGACCACGCCGGAGAGCGTCGAAGCGGGGGCGGTGTTCGCCGAGATCGGCCCGCGCATGGC
CGAGTTGAGCGGTTCCCGGCTGGCCGCGCAGCAACAGATGGAAGGCCTCCTGGCGCCGCACCGGCCCAAG
GAGCCCGCGTGGTTCCTGGCCACCGTCGGCGTCTCGCCCGACCACCAGGGCAAGGGTCTGGGCAGCGCCG
TCGTGCTCCCCGGAGTGGAGGCGGCCGAGCGCGCCGGGGTGCCCGCCTTCCTGGAGACCTCCGCGCCCCG
CAACCTCCCCTTCTACGAGCGGCTCGGCTTCACCGTCACCGCCGACGTCGAGGTGCCCGAAGGACCGCGC
ACCTGGTGCATGACCCGCAAGCCCGGTGCCTGACGCCCGCCCCACGACCCGCAGCGCCCGACCGAAAGGA
GCGCACGACCCCATGCATCGGTACCTTTAAGACCAATGACTTACAAGGCAGCTGTAGATCTTAGCCACTT
TTTAAAAGAAAAGGGGGGACTGGAAGGGCTAATTCACTCCCAACGAAGACAAGATCTGCTTTTTGCTTGT
ACTGGGTCTCTCTGGTTAGACCAGATCTGAGCCTGGGAGCTCTCTGGCTAACTAGGGAACCCACTGCTTA
AGCCTCAATAAAGCTTGCCTTGAGTGCTTCAAGTAGTGTGTGCCCGTCTGTTGTGTGACTCTGGTAACTA
GAGATCCCTCAGACCCTTTTAGTCAGTGTGGAAAATCTCTAGCAGTAGTAGTTCATGTCATCTTATTATT
CAGTATTTATAACTTGCAAAGAAATGAATATCAGAGAGTGAGAGGAACTTGTTTATTGCAGCTTATAATG
GTTACAAATAAAGCAATAGCATCACAAATTTCACAAATAAAGCATTTTTTTCACTGCATTCTAGTTGTGG
TTTGTCCAAACTCATCAATGTATCTTATCATGTCTGGCTCTAGCTATCCCGCCCCTAACTCCGCCCATCC
CGCCCCTAACTCCGCCCAGTTCCGCCCATTCTCCGCCCCATGGCTGACTAATTTTTTTTATTTATGCAGA
GGCCGAGGCCGCCTCGGCCTCTGAGCTATTCCAGAAGTAGTGAGGAGGCTTTTTTGGAGGCCTAGGGACG
TACCCAATTCGCCCTATAGTGAGTCGTATTACGCGCGCTCACTGGCCGTCGTTTTACAACGTCGTGACTG
GGAAAACCCTGGCGTTACCCAACTTAATCGCCTTGCAGCACATCCCCCTTTCGCCAGCTGGCGTAATAGC
GAAGAGGCCCGCACCGATCGCCCTTCCCAACAGTTGCGCAGCCTGAATGGCGAATGGG
[124 nt withheld, positions 2579-2702]
C
[91 nt withheld, positions 2704-2794]
A
[49 nt withheld, positions 2796-2844]
CCTTTGACGTTGGAGTCCACGTTCTTT
[37 nt withheld, positions 2872-2908]
ACCCTATCTCGGTCTATTCTTTTGATTTATAAGGGATTTTGCCGATTTCGGCCTATTGGTTAAAAAATGA
GCTGATTTAACAAAAATTTAACGCGAATTTTAACAAAATATTAACGCTTACAATTTAGGTGGCACTTTTC
GGGGAAATGTGCGCGGAACCCCTATTTGTTTATTTTTCTAAATACATTCAAATATGTATCCGCTCATGAG
ACAATAACCCTGATAAATGCTTCAATAATATTGAAAAAGGAAGAGTATGAGTATTCAACATTTCCGTGTC
GCCCTTATTCCCTTTTTTGCGGCATTTTGCCTTCCTGTTTTTGCTCACCCAGAAACGCTGGTGAAAGTAA
AAGATGCTGAAGATCAGTTGGGTGCACGAGTGGGTTACATCGAACTGGATCTCAACAGCGGTAAGATCCT
TGAGAGTTTTCGCCCCGAAGAACGTTTTCCAATGATGAGCACTTTTAAAGTTCTGCTATGTGGCGCGGTA
TTATCCCGTATTGACGCCGGGCAAGAGCAACTCGGTCGCCGCATACACTATTCTCAGAATGACTTGGTTG
AGTACTCACCAGTCACAGAAAAGCATCTTACGGATGGCATGACAGTAAGAGAATTATGCAGTGCTGCCAT
AACCATGAGTGATAACACTGCGGCCAACTTACTTCTGACAACGATCGGAGGACCGAAGGAGCTAACCGCT
TTTTTGCACAACATGGGGGATCATGTAACTCGCCTTGATCGTTGGGAACCGGAGCTGAATGAAGCCATAC
CAAACGACGAGCGTGACACCACGATGCCTGTAGCAATGGCAACAACGTTGCGCAAACTATTAACTGGCGA
ACTACTTACTCTAGCTTCCCGGCAACAATTAATAGACTGGATGGAGGCGGATAAAGTTGCAGGACCACTT
CTGCGCTCGGCCCTTCCGGCTGGCTGGTTTATTGCTGATAAATCTGGAGCCGGTGAGCGTGGGTCTCGCG
GTATCATTGCAGCACTGGGGCCAGATGGTAAGCCCTCCCGTATCGTAGTTATCTACACGACGGGGAGTCA
GGCAACTATGGATGAACGAAATAGACAGATCGCTGAGATAGGTGCCTCACTGATTAAGCATTGGTAACTG
TCAGACCAAGTTTACTCATATATACTTTAGATTGATTTAAAACTTCATTTTTAATTTAAAAGGATCTAGG
TGAAGATCCTTTTTGATAATCTCATGACCAAAATCCCTTAACGTGAGTTTTCGTTCCACTGAGCGTCAGA
CCCCGTAGAAAAGATCAAAGGATCTTCTTGAGATCCTTTTTTTCTGCGCGTAATCTGCTGCTTGCAAACA
AAAAAACCACCGCTACCAGCGGTGGTTTGTTTGCCGGATCAAGAGCTACCAACTCTTTTTCCGAAGGTAA
CTGGCTTCAGCAGAGCGCAGATACCAAATACTGTTCTTCTAGTGTAGCCGTAGTTAGGCCACCACTTCAA
GAACTCTGTAGCACCGCCTACATACCTCGCTCTGCTAATCCTGTTACCAGTGGCTGCTGCCAGTGGCGAT
AAGTCGTGTCTTACCGGGTTGGACTCAAGACGATAGTTACCGGATAAGGCGCAGCGGTCGGGCTGAACGG
GGGGTTCGTGCACACAGCCCAGCTTGGAGCGAACGACCTACACCGAACTGAGATACCTACAGCGTGAGCT
ATGAGAAAGCGCCACGCTTCCCGAAGGGAGAAAGGCGGACAGGTATCCGGTAAGCGGCAGGGTCGGAACA
GGAGAGCGCACGAGGGAGCTTCCAGGGGGAAACGCCTGGTATCTTTATAGTCCTGTCGGGTTTCGCCACC
TCTGACTTGAGCGTCGATTTTTGTGATGCTCGTCAGGGGGGCGGAGCCTATGGAAAAACGCCAGCAACGC
GGCCTTTTTACGGTTCCTGGCCTTTTGCTGGCCTTTTGCTCACATGTTCTTTCCTGCGTTATCCCCTGAT
TCTGTGGATAACCGTATTACCGCCTTTGAGTGAGCTGATACCGCTCGCCGCAGCCGAACGACCGAGCGCA
GCGAGTCAGTGAGCGAGGAAGCGGAAGAGCGCCCAATACGCAAACCGCCTCTCCCCGCGCGTTGGCCGAT
TCATTAATGCAGCTGGCACGACAGGTTTCCCGACTGGAAAGCGGGCAGTGAGCGCAACGCAATTAATGTG
AGTTAGCTCACTCATTAGGCACCCCAGGCTTTACACTTTATGCTTCCGGCTCGTATGTTGTGTGGAATTG
TGAGCGGATAACAATTTCACACAGGAAACAGCTATGACCATGATTACGCCAAGCGCGCAATTAACCCTCA
CTAAAGGGAACAAAAGCTGGAGCTGCAAGCTTAATGTAGTCTTATGCAATACTCTTGTAGTCTTGCAACA
TGGTAACGATGAGTTAGCAACATGCCTTACAAGGAGAGAAAAAGCACCGTGCATGCCGATTGGTGGAAGT
AAGGTGGTACGATCGTGCCTTATTAGGAAGGCAACAGACGGGTCTGACATGGATTGGACGAACCACTGAA
TTGCCGCATTGCAGAGATATTGTATTTAAGTGCCTAGCTCGATACATAAACGGGTCTCTCTGGTTAGACC
AGATCTGAGCCTGGGAGCTCTCTGGCTAACTAGGGAACCCACTGCTTAAGCCTCAATAAAGCTTGCCTTG
AGTGCTTCAAGTAGTGTGTGCCCGTCTGTTGTGTGACTCTGGTAACTAGAGATCCCTCAGACCCTTTTAG
TCAGTGTGGAAAATCTCTAGCAGTGGCGCCCGAACAGGGACTTGAAAGCGAAAGGGAAACCAGAGGAGCT
CTCTCGACGCAGGACTCGGCTTGCTGAAGCGCGCACGGCAAGAGGCGAGGGGCGGCGACTGGTGAGTACG
CCAAAAATTTTGACTAGCGGAGGCTAGAAGGAGAGAGATGGGTGCGAGAGCGTCAGTATTAAGCGGGGGA
GAATTAGATCGCGATGGGAAAAAATTCGGTTAAGGCCAGGGGGAAAGAAAAAATATAAATTAAAACATAT
AGTATGGGCAAGCAGGGAGCTAGAACGATTCGCAGTTAATCCTGGCCTGTTAGAAACATCAGAAGGCTGT
AGACAAATACTGGGACAGCTACAACCATCCCTTCAGACAGGATCAGAAGAACTTAGATCATTATATAATA
CAGTAGCAACCCTCTATTGTGTGCATCAAAGGATAGAGATAAAAGACACCAAGGAAGCTTTAGACAAGAT
AGAGGAAGAGCAAAACAAAAGTAAGACCACCGCACAGCAAGCGGCCGCTGATCTTCAGACCTGGAGGAGG
AGATATGAGGGACAATTGGAGAAGTGAATTATATAAATATAAAGTAGTAAAAATTGAACCATTAGGAGTA
GCACCCACCAAGGCAAAGAGAAGAGTGGTGCAGAGAGAAAAAAGAGCAGTGGGAATAGGAGCTTTGTTCC
TTGGGTTCTTGGGAGCAGCAGGAAGCACTATGGGCGCAGCGTCAATGACGCTGACGGTACAGGCCAGACA
ATTATTGTCTGGTATAGTGCAGCAGCAGAACAATTTGCTGAGGGCTATTGAGGCGCAACAGCATCTGTTG
CAACTCACAGTCTGGGGCATCAAGCAGCTCCAGGCAAGAATCCTGGCTGTGGAAAGATACCTAAAGGATC
AACAGCTCCTGGGGATTTGGGGTTGCTCTGGAAAACTCATTTGCACCACTGCTGTGCCTTGGAATGCTAG
TTGGAGTAATAAATCTCTGGAACAGATTTGGAATCACACGACCTGGATGGAGTGGGACAGAGAAATTAAC
AATTACACAAGCTTAATACACTCCTTAATTGAAGAATCGCAAAACCAGCAAGAAAAGAATGAACAAGAAT
TATTGGAATTAGATAAATGGGCAAGTTTGTGGAATTGGTTTAACATAACAAATTGGCTGTGGTATATAAA
ATTATTCATAATGATAGTAGGAGGCTTGGTAGGTTTAAGAATAGTTTTTGCTGTACTTTCTATAGTGAAT
AGAGTTAGGCAGGGATATTCACCATTATCGTTTCAGACCCACCTCCCAACCCCGAGGGGACCCGACAGGC
CCGAAGGAATAGAAGAAGAAGGTGGAGAGAGAGACAGAGACAGATCCATTCGATTAGTGAACGGATCTCG
ACGGTATCGATCACGAGACTAGCCTCGAGCGGCCGCCCCCTTCACC
